>Addgene plasmid #146629 | pAc5.1B-myc-SBP-DmDCP2-dsRNAres_J | depositor full sequence | sequence record 289075 | Full Sequence
CTTCAAGGAATTAATTCTATATTCTAAAAACACAAATGATACTTCTAAAAAAAATCATGAATGGCATCAA
CTCTGAATCAAATCTTTGCAGATGCACCTACTTCTCATTTCCACTGTCACATCATTTTTCCAGATCTCGC
TGCCTGTTATGTGGCCCACAAACCAAGACACGTTTTATGGCCATTAAAGCTGGCTGATCGTCGCCAAACA
CCAAATACATATCAATATGTACATTCGAGAAAGAAGCGATCAAAGAAGCGTCTTCGGGCGAGTAGGAGAA
TGCGGAGGAGAAGGAGAACGAGCTGATCTAGTATCTCTCCACAATCCAATGCCAACTGACCAACTGGCCA
TATTCGGAGCAATTTGAAGCCAATTTCCATCGCCTGGCGATCGCTCCATTCTTGGCTATATGTTTTTCAC
CGTTCCCGGGGCCATTTTCAAAGACTCGTCGGTAAGATAAGATTGTGTCACTCGCTGTCTCTCTTCATTT
GTCGAAGAATGCTGAGGAATTTCGCGATGACGTCGGCGAGTATTTTGAAGAATGAGAATAATTTGTATTT
ATACGAAAATCAGTTAGTGGAATTTTCTACAAAAACATGTTATCTATAGATAATTTTGTTGCAAAATATG
TTGACTATGACAAAGATTGTATGTATATACCTTTAATGTATTCTCATTTTCTTATGTATTTATAATGGCA
ATGATGATACTGATGATATTTTAAGATGATGCCAGACCACAGGCTGATTTCTGCGTCTTTTGCCGAACGC
AGTGCATGTGCGGTTGTTGTTTTTTGGAATAGTTTCAATTTTCGGACTGTCCGCTTTGATTTCAGTTTCT
TGGCTTATTCAAAAAGCAAAGTAAAGCCAAAAAAGCGAGATGGCAATACCAAATGCGGCAAAACGGTAGT
GGAAGGAAAGGGGTGCGGGGCAGCGGAAGGAAGGGTGGGGCGGGGCGTGGCGGGGTCTGTGGCTGGGCGC
GACGTCACCGACGTTGGAGCCACTCCTTTGACCATGTGTGCGTGTGTGTATTATTCGTGTCTCGCCACTC
GCCGGTTGTTTTTTTCTTTTTATCTCGCTCTCTCTAGCGCCATCTCGTACGCATGCTCAACGCACCGCAT
GTTGCCGTGTCCTTTATGCGTCATTTTGGCTCGAAATAGGCAATTATTTAAACAAAGATTAGTCAACGAA
AACGCTAAAATAAATAAGTCTACAATATGGTTACTTATTGCCATGTGTGTGCAGCCAACGATAGCAACAA
AAGCAACAACACAGTGGCTTTCCCTCTTTCACTTTTTGTTTGCAAGCGCGTGCGAGCAAGACGGCACGAC
CGGCAAACGCAATTACGCTGACAAAGAGCAGACGAAGTTTTGGCCGAAAAACATCAAGGCGCCTGATACG
AATGCATTTGCAATAACAATTGCGATATTTAATATTGTTTATGAAGCTGTTTGACTTCAAAACACACAAA
AAAAAAAATAAAACAAATTATTTGAAAGAGAATTAGGAATCGGACAGCTTATCGTTACGGGCTAACAGCA
CACCGAGACGAAATAGCTTACCTGACGTCACAGCCTCTGGAAGAACTGCCGCCAAGCAGAGAGAGAGAGA
AAAAGAGGGAGAGCAGCTTAGACCGCATGTGCTTGTGTGTGAGGCGTCTCTCTCTTCGTCTCCTGTTTGC
GCAAACGCATAGACTGCACTGAGAAAATCGATTACCTATTTTTTATGAATGAATATTTGCACTATTACTA
TTCAAAACTATTAAGATAGCAATCACATTCAATAGCCAAATACTATACCACCTGAGCGATGCAACGAAAT
GATCAATTTGAGCAAAAATGCTGCATATTTAGGACGGCATCATTATAGAAATGCTTCTTGCTGTGTACTT
TTCTCTCGTCTGGCAGCTGTTTCGCCGTTATTGTTAAAACCGGCTTAAGTTAGGTGTGTTTTCTACGACT
AGTGATGCCCCTACTAGAAGATGTGTGTTGCACAAATGTCCCTGAATAACCAATTTGAAGTGCAGATAGC
AGTAAACGTAAGCTAATATGAATATTATTTAACTGTAATGTTTTAATATCGCTGGACATTACTAATAAAC
CCACTATAAACACATGTACATATGTATGTTTTGGCATACAATGAGTAGTTGGGGAAAAAATGTGTAAAAG
CACCGTGACCATCACAGCATAAAGATAACCAGCTGAAGTATCGAATATGAGTAACCCCCAAATTGAATCA
CATGCCGCAACTGATAGGACCCATGGAAGTACACTCTTCATGGCGATATACAAGACACACACAAGCACGA
ACACCCAGTTGCGGAGGAAATTCTCCGTAAATGAAAACCCAATCGGCGAACAATTCATACCCATATATGG
TAAAAGTTTTGAACGCGACTTGAGAGCGGAGAGCATTGCGGCTGATAAGGTTTTAGCGCTAAGCGGGCTT
TATAAAACGGGCTGCGGGACCAGTTTTCATATCACTACCGTTTGAGTTCTTGTGCTGTGTGGATACTCCT
CCCGACACAAAGCCGCTCCATCAGCCAGCAGTCGTCTAATCCAGAGACCCCGGATCGGGGTACCTGGCAA
CATGGAGCAGAAACTCATCTCTGAAGAAGACCTGAATCCCGGAAGCGGTAGCGGTACCATGGACGAGAAG
ACCACCGGCTGGCGGGGCGGCCACGTGGTGGAGGGCCTGGCCGGCGAGCTGGAGCAGCTGCGGGCCAGGC
TGGAGCACCACCCTCAGGGCCAGCGGGAGCCCTCCGGCGGCTGCAAGCCCCTCGCTAGCATGGAGATTGC
CTTGTTGATTAACAATGCTGTGGCCGTGGTGACCGCTTCGGCTAGTGCTGCTGTGTCGGCTAGTGCCTCC
GTGGGATCCTCCTCCAAAGACGACAATGTGAATAACCTCGCCCTGCTGGCCAGCTTGACCCTACAGAAGG
TCCTGAACATTAATAACAATAACAATCAACATTCCAAAAATAATAATCATTCCGATAACTCCAACTCCAA
GCAGCATGAACAGCAGAAGCAACAACAACAGCCCCAGCGCCGCAATCTGGATATCAAGTCCGAATACGAC
GTTTTGAATCAGCTGTTGAAGACCGGCGCCGTGTTTACGGCTACCCCGACCGCCCCCATCGCTATTGAGC
GCCGCAAACAAACCCAACAACAACAGCGCCCCTACGCCCAGCAAGCCCACCAGCAACAACAACAAAAACA
GCGTCTGAATTCGAGCATTTCCAGCACGCATTCCAGCACCAGCACCAATAGCAGCTATGGATCCTCGTCG
AGCGAAGACGCAGCTGGAACTTCGGCTCCCACTGGTGCTGGAGAGGTGGTTACTTCCGCTGCTCTAACTC
CCCGAGCTTCCACAACAAAAGCTAGCTCCAACAAGCTGCCCGAAAAGAGCAAGATCCCCAGCGACATTCT
GGACGACTTGGCTTCCCGCTTCATTATTAACGTGCCCGATATGGAACTGAATAACCTCATACGTATGTGT
TTCCAAATCGAACTGGCCCATTGGTTCTATTTGGATTTCTTTTGTGCCCCCGAATCTGGCGAGGATGGCG
AGACCCCGAAGTGCGTGCAACGAAAGCTGCCATCGGTGGGCATCAAGCAGTTTGCCATGCAGTTGTTCCA
ACACATTCCCTTCCTGAACAAACATTTTGGCACCGTGGATCAAATCCTGGACGAGTGGAAGAACTACAAG
CTATCGGTGCCCACTTATGGCGCTATTCTGGTGTCCGAGGATCACAATCACTGCTTGCTAGTGCAGTCCT
ACTTCGCGCGCAACTCCTGGGGATTTCCCAAGGGCAAGATCAATGAGAACGAAGACCCAGCCCATTGTGC
AACGAGAGAGGTTTATGAGGAGACCGGGTTCGATATCACGGACCTAATCGATGCCAACGACTACATCGAG
GCGTTCATCAACTACCAGTACACGCGGCTGTACGTGGTGCGAAACATACCGATGGACACGCAGTTCGCGC
CCCGCACTCGCAACGAGATCAAGTGCTGCGACTGGTTCCGTATCGATGCGCTGCCGGTGAACAAGAACGA
TGCCATATCAAAGGCCAAGTTGGGCAAGACCTCCAACTCCTTCTTCATGATTATGCCGTTTGTGAAGCGC
CTGAAGAAGTGGGTGAACGATCGGAAGGCTGGAATCGAGCCGCGTCGCCGCAAATTCTCTGGTCAGCAAT
CGCCAAAAGCGGCCTCGCCCACCAATATGAACGGAAATTGCAAGAAGGACGTCACAGGAGTGCGAAATGA
ATCGCAACGACAGAGGCACAAGTCCATGGGCGACTTGGATGGCGTCAAATTGAATAATCTCAATGGCAAG
GGGACCGTTGGAACGGGAGCGGGATCGGCAGCTTCCGCCTCCGCCACCGCTGCCATCAACTCGATGAACA
TATGCAATAGCAATGGGAAACGCAATAAGCAAAATGCGGCTGCGGGCAGCAATCAGGCAACGCCAACTAC
AATAGCAACGCCAATGACGTCAAATGGCGCCGTCGTAGGAGGTACTGTATCCTCGAAGCGTCAACTGTTC
CATAGCCAAAGTCAGGACGATGCGCAGCAATCGGCAAGCAATGAGAAGATTGTCAGCTCCTTCGATTTAA
TACGCAAGGAGAAGCAGCAACAACTTAAGGCAGCTAAGGCGCAAAAGCAGCAGCAACAACAGCAGCAACG
ATCGCGCACCAAGTCGCAGAGTGATAAGCAGTACAATCCACAGCAGCCAGTCAAAATCCTGGGACAACAG
CAGCCCACAACGGGCATGGATTTGATAGCCATGCTATCGGCAGCGGCGGCAGCTCAAAAGACACCAAACA
ACGAGCAGCAAACACAAGAGAAGCAGCAGCAGCAACAACGACCACGACCTGCTTCAGTGTCGCTTAACCT
TGGAGCAGGCAGTGCCACAGGAGCAACAACATCAGCTCCGGATGCCCAGTACATGCACAGGCTGCAGCGC
ATGGCATCGGGCACAAATTTGAGGATTCTGAAGCGGGCACAGTCGCAGCAGCCGCAGCAGCACCATCAGC
AACAGTTGCAACTAGAACAGCAACAACAGCAGCAGCAGCAGCTGGGAATCGACTTTACGCCAAATTTGAA
TTCGTGGACGAATTTCTCCTTTACCAAGAACTTCATAGCCAATGTGTTTTGCTAATCTAGAGGGCCCGCG
GTTCGAAGGTAAGCCTATCCCTAACCCTCTCCTCGGTCTCGATTCTACGCGTACCGGTCATCATCACCAT
CACCATTGAGTTTAAACCCGCTGATCAGCCTCGACTGTGCCTTCTAAGGCCTGAGCTCGCTGATCAGCCT
CGATCGAGGATCCAGACATGATAAGATACATTGATGAGTTTGGACAAACCACAACTAGAATGCAGTGAAA
AAAATGCTTTATTTGTGAAATTTGTGATGCTATTGCTTTATTTGTAACCATTATAAGCTGCAATAAACAA
GTTAACAACAACAATTGCATTCATTTTATGTTTCAGGTTCAGGGGGAGGTGTGGGAGGTTTTTTAAAGCA
AGTAAAACCTCTACAAATGTGGTATGGCTGATTATGATCAGTCGACCGATGCCCTTGAGAGCCTTCAACC
CAGTCAGCTCCTTCCGGTGGGCGCGGGGCATGACTATCGTCGCCGCACTTATGACTGTCTTCTTTATCAT
GCAACTCGTAGGACAGGTGCCGGCAGCGCTCTGGGTCATTTTCGGCGAGGACCGCTTTCGCTGGAGCGCG
ACGATGATCGGCCTGTCGCTTGCGGTATTCGGAATCTTGCACGCCCTCGCTCAAGCCTTCGTCACTGGTC
CCGCCACCAAACGTTTCGGCGAGAAGCAGGCCATTATCGCCGGCATGGCGGCCGACGCGCTGGGCTACGT
CTTGCTGGCGTTCGCGACGCGAGGCTGGATGGCCTTCCCCATTATGATTCTTCTCGCTTCCGGCGGCATC
GGGATGCCCGCGTTGCAGGCCATGCTGTCCAGGCAGGTAGATGACGACCATCAGGGACAGCTTCAAGGAT
CGCTCGCGGCTCTTACCAGCCAGCAAAAGGCCAGGAACCGTAAAAAGGCCGCGTTGCTGGCGTTTTTCCA
TAGGCTCCGCCCCCCTGACGAGCATCACAAAAATCGACGCTCAAGTCAGAGGTGGCGAAACCCGACAGGA
CTATAAAGATACCAGGCGTTTCCCCCTGGAAGCTCCCTCGTGCGCTCTCCTGTTCCGACCCTGCCGCTTA
CCGGATACCTGTCCGCCTTTCTCCCTTCGGGAAGCGTGGCGCTTTCTCAATGCTCACGCTGTAGGTATCT
CAGTTCGGTGTAGGTCGTTCGCTCCAAGCTGGGCTGTGTGCACGAACCCCCCGTTCAGCCCGACCGCTGC
GCCTTATCCGGTAACTATCGTCTTGAGTCCAACCCGGTAAGACACGACTTATCGCCACTGGCAGCAGCCA
CTGGTAACAGGATTAGCAGAGCGAGGTATGTAGGCGGTGCTACAGAGTTCTTGAAGTGGTGGCCTAACTA
CGGCTACACTAGAAGGACAGTATTTGGTATCTGCGCTCTGCTGAAGCCAGTTACCTTCGGAAAAAGAGTT
GGTAGCTCTTGATCCGGCAAACAAACCACCGCTGGTAGCGGTGGTTTTTTTGTTTGCAAGCAGCAGATTA
CGCGCAGAAAAAAAGGATCTCAAGAAGATCCTTTGATCTTTTCTACGGGGTCTGACGCTCAGTGGAACGA
AAACTCACGTTAAGGGATTTTGGTCATGAGATTATCAAAAAGGATCTTCACCTAGATCCTTTTAAATTAA
AAATGAAGTTTTAAATCAATCTAAAGTATATATGAGTAAACTTGGTCTGACAGTTACCAATGCTTAATCA
GTGAGGCACCTATCTCAGCGATCTGTCTATTTCGTTCATCCATAGTTGCCTGACTCCCCGTCGTGTAGAT
AACTACGATACGGGAGGGCTTACCATCTGGCCCCAGTGCTGCAATGATACCGCGAGACCCACGCTCACCG
GCTCCAGATTTATCAGCAATAAACCAGCCAGCCGGAAGGGCCGAGCGCAGAAGTGGTCCTGCAACTTTAT
CCGCCTCCATCCAGTCTATTAATTGTTGCCGGGAAGCTAGAGTAAGTAGTTCGCCAGTTAATAGTTTGCG
CAACGTTGTTGCCATTGCTGCAGGCATCGTGGTGTCACGCTCGTCGTTTGGTATGGCTTCATTCAGCTCC
GGTTCCCAACGATCAAGGCGAGTTACATGATCCCCCATGTTGTGCAAAAAAGCGGTTAGCTCCTTCGGTC
CTCCGATCGTTGTCAGAAGTAAGTTGGCCGCAGTGTTATCACTCATGGTTATGGCAGCACTGCATAATTC
TCTTACTGTCATGCCATCCGTAAGATGCTTTTCTGTGACTGGTGAGTACTCAACCAAGTCATTCTGAGAA
TAGTGTATGCGGCGACCGAGTTGCTCTTGCCCGGCGTCAACACGGGATAATACCGCGCCACATAGCAGAA
CTTTAAAAGTGCTCATCATTGGAAAACGTTCTTCGGGGCGAAAACTCTCAAGGATCTTACCGCTGTTGAG
ATCCAGTTCGATGTAACCCACTCGTGCACCCAACTGATCTTCAGCATCTTTTACTTTCACCAGCGTTTCT
GGGTGAGCAAAAACAGGAAGGCAAAATGCCGCAAAAAAGGGAATAAGGGCGACACGGAAATGTTGAATAC
TCATACTCTTCCTTTTTCAATATTATTGAAGCATTTATCAGGGTTATTGTCTCATGAGCGGATACATATT
TGAATGTATTTAGAAAAATAAACAAATAGGGGTTCCGCGCACATTTCCCCGAAAAGTGCCACCTGACGTC
TAAGAAACCATTATTATCATGACATTAACCTATAAAAATAGGCGTATCACGAGGCCCTTTCGT
Features (pLannotate 1.2.2; 11 found; start..end, strand, type, name):
     56..2568    +  promoter       Ac5 promoter: Drosophila melanogaster actin 5C promoter
   2595..2620    +  CDS            3xMyc (fragment): 3 tandem Myc epitope tags
   2649..2762    +  CDS            SBP: streptavidin-binding peptide selected from a peptide library; binds streptavidin with nanomolar affinity (Keefe et al., 2001)
   3414..4154    +  CDS            DCP2 (fragment): DCP2_HUMAN - Also known as NUDT20. Experimental evidence at protein level: Swiss-Prot protein existence level 1. Decapping metalloenzyme that catalyzes the cleavage of the cap structure on mRNAs (PubMed:12417715, PubMed:12218187, PubMed:12923261, PubMed:21070968, PubMed:28002401). Removes the 7- methyl guanine cap structure from mRNA molecules, yielding a 5'- phosphorylated mRNA fragment and 7m-GDP (PubMed:12486012, PubMed:12923261, PubMed:21070968, PubMed:28002401). Necessary for the degradation of mRNAs, both in normal mRNA turnover and in nonsense- mediated mRNA decay (PubMed:14527413). Pla
   5188..5229    +  CDS            V5 tag: epitope tag from simian virus 5
   5329..5463    -  polyA_signal   SV40 poly(A) signal: SV40 polyadenylation signal
   5486..5570    -  CDS            large T antigen (fragment): large T antigen from SV40 (simian virus 40)
   5571..6041    +  CDS            TcR (fragment): tetracycline efflux protein; tet; confers resistance to tetracycline
   6085..6673    -  rep_origin     ori: high-copy-number ColE1/pMB1/pBR322/pUC origin of replication
   6844..7704    -  CDS            AmpR: β-lactamase; bla; confers resistance to ampicillin, carbenicillin, and related antibiotics
   7705..7809    -  promoter       AmpR promoter: bla
