[The description below was written by a language model from this plasmid's Addgene catalogue record and pLannotate feature annotations shown in this document.]
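Description:
pAc5.1B-myc-SBP-DmDCP2-dsRNAres_J is an insect expression plasmid of about 7.9 kb for producing tagged Drosophila melanogaster DCP2, the mRNA decapping enzyme, in fly cells. The catalogue lists the backbone as unknown, although the name and the annotated parts point to a pAc5.1-type vector. It is propagated in E. coli through a ColE1/pUC-type origin and selected with ampicillin via the β-lactamase gene and its own promoter. The repository lists it as low copy, whereas the origin annotation describes a high-copy type. No selectable marker for insect cells is annotated. Short fragments matching a tetracycline resistance gene and SV40 large T antigen appear to be non-functional backbone remnants.

Expression is driven by the strong constitutive Drosophila actin 5C promoter. Downstream lie a Myc epitope (annotated as a partial match to a 3xMyc element) and a streptavidin-binding peptide, followed by the DCP2 coding region, giving an N-terminally myc-SBP-tagged protein suited to immunodetection and streptavidin-based affinity pulldown. The annotation tool labelled only part of the insert, through homology to human DCP2, probably the conserved catalytic region. The record itself states a fly origin and a reference transcript. A V5 tag from the vector lies after the insert, but the record does not say whether it is translated in frame or preceded by a stop codon. An SV40 polyadenylation signal follows it.

The "dsRNAres" designation indicates a version altered to resist dsRNA-mediated knockdown, though the specific changes are not recorded. Such constructs are typically used in complementation experiments, in which endogenous DCP2 is depleted by RNAi in cultured Drosophila cells and the resistant tagged copy is re-expressed. The record states the purpose only as insect expression.
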