Addgene plasmid #146629: pAc5.1B-myc-SBP-DmDCP2-dsRNAres_J
Purpose: Insect Expression of DmDCP2-dsRNAres
Depositing lab: Elisa Izaurralde. Depositing organization: Max Planck Institute for Developmental Biology.
Backbone
  Vector backbone: Unknown
  Vector type: Insect Expression
Growth in bacteria
  Bacterial resistance: Ampicillin, 100 μg/mL
  Growth temperature: 37°C
  Growth strain: DH5alpha
  Copy number: Low Copy
Gene/Insert
  Gene/Insert name: DmDCP2-dsRNAres
  Species: D. melanogaster (fly)
  Entrez Gene: DCP2 (a.k.a. Dmel_CG6169, BEST:LD07107, CG6169, DCp2p, Dcp2, Dmel\CG6169, LD07107, dDCP2, dDcp, dDcp2, dcp2, l(3)tb)
  Cloning method: Unknown
Terms and licenses: Academic/Nonprofit Terms; Industry Terms: Not Available to Industry
Depositor comments: sequence given by NCBI: NM_140548.3. Plasmids from this collection were made available to the research community and donated after the lab closed. Please note that the sequence provided by the depositing laboratory may be theoretical/predicted or based on Sanger sequencing results. There may be discrepancies between sequencing results obtained by Addgene and the depositor sequence. If an Addgene verified sequence is not available, please contact before placing your order to request that our lab fully sequence the plasmid.
How to cite: pAc5.1B-myc-SBP-DmDCP2-dsRNAres_J was a gift from Elisa Izaurralde (Addgene plasmid # 146629 ; http://n2t.net/addgene:146629 ; RRID:Addgene_146629)
